Addgene plasmid #158590: pPSG1066
Purpose: tNCS-Venus-ePTS1 CEN6/ARS4
Depositing lab: John Dueber. Depositing organization: University of California, Berkeley. Publication: Peroxisome compartmentalization of a toxic enzyme improves alkaloid production. Grewal PS, Samson JA, Baker JJ, Choi B, Dueber JE. Nat Chem Biol. 2020 Oct 12. pii: 10.1038/s41589-020-00668-4. doi: 10.1038/s41589-020-00668-4. PubMed 33046851.
Backbone
  Vector backbone: Custom
  Vector type: Yeast Expression
  Selectable markers: LEU2
Growth in bacteria
  Bacterial resistance: Kanamycin, 50 μg/mL
  Growth temperature: 37°C
  Growth strain: DH5alpha
  Copy number: High Copy
Gene/Insert
  Gene/Insert name: tNCS-Venus-ePTS1
Terms and licenses: Academic/Nonprofit Terms; Industry Terms: Not Available to Industry
How to cite: pPSG1066 was a gift from John Dueber (Addgene plasmid # 158590 ; http://n2t.net/addgene:158590 ; RRID:Addgene_158590)
