[The description below was written by a language model from this plasmid's Addgene catalogue record and pLannotate feature annotations shown in this document.]
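Description:
pPSG1066 is a yeast expression plasmid of about 7 kb, built on a custom backbone as an E. coli–Saccharomyces cerevisiae shuttle vector. In bacteria it replicates from a high-copy ColE1/pUC-type origin and is selected with kanamycin through an aph(3')-Ia resistance gene. In yeast it is maintained as a low-copy, stably segregating episome through a CEN6/ARS4 centromere–replication origin element. Selection there relies on a LEU2 marker under its own promoter, which complements leucine auxotrophy.

The payload is a single expression cassette driven by the strong constitutive TDH3 (GAP) promoter. It encodes tNCS, annotated as a fragment of norcoclaurine synthase from Thalictrum flavum and presumably a truncated form, as the "t" suggests. This enzyme condenses dopamine with 4-hydroxyphenylacetaldehyde to form the common precursor of benzylisoquinoline alkaloids. The NCS fragment is followed by the yellow fluorescent protein Venus and, according to the catalogue name, a C-terminal ePTS1 tag. ePTS1 is understood as an enhanced peroxisomal targeting signal type 1, which would direct the fusion into the peroxisome lumen; the tag itself is too short to appear in the feature table. No terminator is annotated. The short yeast gene fragments detected downstream of Venus and beside LEU2 probably reflect flanking genomic sequence carried along with the terminator and marker parts, not intended coding regions.

The associated work concerns compartmentalising a toxic enzyme in peroxisomes to improve alkaloid production. The construct fits that aim, since the Venus fusion lets localisation and expression level of peroxisome-targeted NCS be followed by fluorescence at low copy number.
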