Features (pLannotate 1.2.2; 10 found; start..end, strand, type, name):
      1..667     +  promoter       GAP promoter: S. cerevisiae TDH3; promoter for glyceraldehyde-3-phosphate dehydrogenase
    683..1153    +  CDS            NCS_THLFG (fragment): Experimental evidence at protein level: Swiss-Prot protein existence level 1. Involved in the biosynthesis of the common precursor of all benzylisoquinoline alkaloids such as morphine, sanguinarine, codeine or berberine. Condenses dopamine and 4-hydroxyphenylacetaldehyde. From Thalictrum flavum subsp. glaucum (Yellow meadow rue).
   1172..1882    +  CDS            Venus: Venus is a basic (constitutively fluorescent) yellow fluorescent protein published in 2002, derived from Aequorea victoria. It is reported to be a rapidly-maturing weak dimer with moderate acid sensitivity.
   2372..2449    +  CDS            YO192_YEAST (fragment): Experimental evidence at protein level: Swiss-Prot protein existence level 1. From Saccharomyces cerevisiae (strain ATCC 204508 / S288c) (Baker's yeast).
   2589..2996    +  promoter       LEU2 promoter: S. cerevisiae LEU2
   2997..4088    +  CDS            LEU2: LEU3_YEAST - Experimental evidence at protein level: Swiss-Prot protein existence level 1. Catalyzes the oxidation of 3-carboxy-2-hydroxy-4- methylpentanoate (3-isopropylmalate) to 3-carboxy-4-methyl-2- oxopentanoate. The product decarboxylates to 4-methyl-2 oxopentanoate. From Saccharomyces cerevisiae (strain ATCC 204508 / S288c) (Baker's yeast).
   4453..4587    -  CDS            NFS1 (fragment): NFS1_YEAST - Also known as SPL1 From Saccharomyces cerevisiae (strain ATCC 204508 / S288c) (Baker's yeast).
   4573..5076    +  misc_feature   CEN/ARS: S. cerevisiae CEN6 centromere fused to an autonomously replicating sequence
   5120..5935    -  CDS            KanR: aminoglycoside phosphotransferase; aph(3')-Ia; confers resistance to kanamycin in bacteria or G418 (Geneticin®) in eukaryotes
   6160..6748    +  rep_origin     ori: high-copy-number ColE1/pMB1/pBR322/pUC origin of replication
>Addgene plasmid #158590 | pPSG1066 | addgene full sequence | sequence record 311858 | Addgene NGS Result
TCATTATCAATACTGCCATTTCAAAGAATACGTAAATAATTAATAGTAGTGATTTTCCTAACTTTATTTA
GTCAAAAAATTAGCCTTTTAATTCTGCTGTAACCCGTACATGCCCAAAATAGGGGGCGGGTTACACAGAA
TATATAACATCGTAGGTGTCTGGGTGAACAGTTTATTCCTGGCATCCACTAAATATAATGGAGCCCGCTT
TTTAAGCTGGCATCCAGAAAAAAAAAGAATCCCAGCACCAAAATATTGTTTTCTTCACCAACCATCAGTT
CATAGGTCCATTCTCTTAGCGCAACTACAGAGAACAGGGGCACAAACAGGCAAAAAACGGGCACAACCTC
AATGGAGTGATGCAACCTGCCTGGAGTAAATGATGACACAAGGCAATTGACCCACGCATGTATCTATCTC
ATTTTCTTACACCTTCTATTACCTTCTGCTCTCTCTGATTTGGAAAAAGCTGAAAAAAAAGGTTGAAACC
AGTTCCCTGAAATTATTCCCCTACTTGACTAATAAGTATATAAAGACGGTAGGTATTGATTGTAATTCTG
TAAATCTATTTCTTAAACTTCTTAAATTCTACTTTTATAGTTAGTCTTTTTTTTAGTTTTAAAACACCAA
GAACTTAGTTTCGAATAAACACACATAAACAAACAAAAGATCTATGGAAGAAACTGTAATGTTATATCAC
GAATTGGAAGTCGCAGCCTCAGCTGACGAAGTATGGTCTGTCGAAGGTTCTCCTGAATTAGGTTTACATT
TACCAGATTTGTTACCAGCTGGAATATTCGCAAAGTTTGAGATAACTGGAGATGGTGGAGAAGGTTCTAT
TTTGGACATGACATTTCCACCTGGTCAATTCCCTCATCATTATAGAGAGAAGTTCGTTTTCTTCGACCAT
AAGAATAGATATAAGTTGGTTGAACAAATTGACGGTGATTTCTTTGATTTGGGAGTAACCTACTACATGG
ACACTATTAGGGTCGTCGCAACAGGTCCTGATTCTTGTGTCATCAAATCAACAACTGAATATCATGTTAA
ACCAGAATTTGCTAAGATTGTTAAACCTTTAATCGATACAGTTCCATTAGCCATTATGTCAGAGGCAATA
GCTAAGGTAGTATTGGAAAATAAGCACAAATCTTCTGAGGGATCCGGGTCCTCTAAAGGTGAAGAATTAT
TCACTGGTGTTGTCCCAATTTTGGTTGAATTAGATGGTGATGTTAATGGTCACAAATTTTCTGTCTCCGG
TGAAGGTGAAGGTGATGCTACTTACGGTAAATTGACCTTAAAATTGATTTGTACTACTGGTAAATTGCCA
GTTCCATGGCCAACCTTAGTCACTACTTTAGGTTATGGTTTGCAATGTTTTGCTAGATACCCAGATCATA
TGAAACAACATGACTTTTTCAAGTCTGCCATGCCAGAAGGTTATGTTCAAGAAAGAACTATTTTTTTCAA
AGATGACGGTAACTACAAGACCAGAGCTGAAGTCAAGTTTGAAGGTGATACCTTAGTTAATAGAATCGAA
TTAAAAGGTATTGATTTTAAAGAAGGTGGTAACATTTTAGGTCACAAATTGGAATACAACTATAACTCTC
ACAATGTTTACATCACTGCTGACAAACAAAAGAATGGTATCAAAGCTAACTTCAAAATTAGACACAACAT
TGAAGATGGTGGTGTTCAATTAGCTGACCATTATCAACAAAATACTCCAATTGGTGATGGTCCAGTCTTG
TTACCAGACAACCATTACTTATCCTATCAATCTGCCTTATCCAAAGATCCAAACGAAAAGAGAGATCACA
TGGTCTTGTTAGAATTTGTTACTGCTGCTGGTATTACCCATGGTATGGATGAATTGTACAAAGGGTCCTT
GGGAAGAGGTAGAAGATCCAAATTGTAATAATGGCAGTGCTTTTAACTAAGAATTATTAGTCTTTTCTGC
TTATTTTTTCATCATAGTTTAGAACACTTTATATTAACGAATAGTTTATGAATCTATTTAGGTTTAAAAA
TTGATACAGTTTTATAAGTTACTTTTTCAAAGACTCGTGCTGTCTATTGCATAATGCACTGGAAGGGGAA
AAAAAAGGTGCACACGCGTGGCTTTTTCTTGAATTTGCAGTTTGAAAAATGCTGGAAATCTGCTCGTCAG
TGGTGCTCACACTGACGAATCATGTACAGATCATACCGATGACTGCCTGGCGACTCACAACTAAGCAAGA
CAGCCGGAACCAGCGCCGGCGAACACCACTGCATATATGGCATATCACAACAGTCCACGTCTCAAGCAGT
TACAGAGATGTTACGAACCACTAGTGCACTGCAGTACATCGAGGAGAACTTCTAGTATATCTACATACCT
AATATTATTGCCTTATTAAAAATGGAATCCCAACAATTACATCAAAATCCACATTCTCTTCAAAATCAAT
TGTCCTGTACTTCCTTGTTCATGTGTGTTCAAAAACGTTATATTTATAGGATAATTATACTCTATTTCTC
AACAAGTAATTGGTTGTTTGGCCGAGCGGTCTAAGGCGCCTGATTCAAGAAATATCTTGACCGCAGTTAA
CTGTGGGAATACTCAGGTATCGTAAGATGCAAGAGTTCGAATCTCTTAGCAACCATTATTTTTTTCCTCA
ACATAACGAGAACACACAGGGGCGCTATCGCACAGAATCAAATTCGATGACTGGAAATTTTTTGTTAATT
TCAGAGGTCGCCTGACGCATATACCTTTTTCAACTGAAAAATTGGGAGAAAAAGGAAAGGTGAGAGCGCC
GGAACCGGCTTTTCATATAGAATAGAGAAGCGTTCATGACTAAATGCTTGCATCACAATACTTGAAGTTG
ACAATATTATTTAAGGACCTATTGTTTTTTCCAATAGGTGGTTAGCAATCGTCTTACTTTCTAACTTTTC
TTACCTTTTACATTTCAGCAATATATATATATATATTTCAAGGATATACCATTCTAATGTCTGCCCCTAA
GAAGATCGTCGTTTTGCCAGGTGACCACGTTGGTCAAGAAATCACAGCCGAAGCCATTAAGGTTCTTAAA
GCTATTTCTGATGTTCGTTCCAATGTCAAGTTCGATTTCGAAAATCATTTAATTGGTGGTGCTGCTATCG
ATGCTACAGGTGTTCCACTTCCAGATGAGGCGCTGGAAGCCTCCAAGAAGGCTGATGCCGTTTTGTTAGG
TGCTGTGGGTGGTCCTAAATGGGGAACCGGTAGTGTTAGACCTGAACAAGGTTTACTAAAAATCCGTAAA
GAACTTCAATTGTACGCCAACTTAAGACCATGTAACTTTGCATCCGACTCTCTTTTAGACTTATCTCCAA
TCAAGCCACAATTTGCTAAAGGTACTGACTTCGTTGTTGTCAGAGAATTAGTGGGAGGTATTTACTTTGG
TAAGAGAAAGGAAGACGATGGTGATGGTGTCGCTTGGGATAGTGAACAATACACCGTTCCAGAAGTGCAA
AGAATCACAAGAATGGCCGCTTTCATGGCCCTACAACATGAGCCACCATTGCCTATTTGGTCCTTGGATA
AAGCTAATGTTTTGGCCTCTTCAAGATTATGGAGAAAAACTGTGGAGGAAACCATCAAGAACGAATTTCC
TACATTGAAGGTTCAACATCAATTGATTGATTCTGCCGCCATGATCCTAGTTAAGAACCCAACCCACCTA
AATGGTATTATAATCACCAGCAACATGTTTGGTGATATCATCTCCGATGAAGCCTCCGTTATCCCAGGTT
CCTTGGGTTTGTTGCCATCTGCGTCCTTGGCCTCTTTGCCAGACAAGAACACCGCATTTGGTTTGTACGA
ACCATGCCACGGTTCTGCTCCAGATTTGCCAAAGAATAAGGTCAACCCTATCGCCACTATCTTGTCTGCT
GCAATGATGTTGAAATTGTCATTGAACTTGCCTGAAGAAGGTAAGGCCATTGAAGATGCAGTTAAAAAGG
TTTTGGATGCAGGTATCAGAACTGGTGATTTAGGTGGTTCCAACAGTACCACCGAAGTCGGTGATGCTGT
CGCCGAAGAAGTTAAGAAAATCCTTGCTTAAAAAGATTCTCTTTTTTTATGATATTTGTACATAAACTTT
ATAAATGAAATTCATAATAGAAACGACACGAAATTACAAAATGGAATATGTTCATAGGGTAGACGAAACT
ATATACGCAATCTACATACATTTATCAAGAAGGAGAAAAAGGAGGATGTAAAGGAATACAGGTAAGCAAA
TTGATACTAATGGCTCAACGTGATAAGGAAAAAGAATTGCACTTTAACATTAATATTGACAAGGAGGAGG
GCACCACACAAAAAGTTAGGTGTAACAGAAAATCATGAAACTATGATTCCTAATTTATATATTGGAGGAT
TTTCTCTAAAAAAAAAAAAATACAACAAATAAAAAACACTCAATGACCTGACCATTTGATGGAGTTTAAG
TCAATACCTTCTTGAACCATTTCCCATAATGGTGAAAGTTCCCTCAAGAATTTTACTCTGTCAGAAACGG
CCTTAACGACGTAGTCGAGAGTATCACGTGCTATAAAAATAATTATAATTTAAATTTTTTAATATAAATA
TATAAATTAAAAATAGAAAGTAAAAAAAGAAATTAAAGAAAAAATAGTTTTTGTTTTCCGAAGATGTAAA
AGACTCTAGGGGGATCGCCAACAAATACTACCTTTTATCTTGCTCTTCCTGCTCTCAGGTATTAATGCCG
AATTGTTTCATCTTGTCTGTGTAGAAAACCACACACGAAAATCCTGTGATTTTACATTTTACTTATCGTT
AATCGAATGTATATCTATTTAATCTGCTTTTCTTGTCTAATAAATATATATGTAAAGTACGCTTTTTGTT
GAAATTTTTTAAACCTTTGTTTATTTTTTTTTCTTCATTCCGTAACTCTTCTACCTTCTTTATTTACTTT
CTAAAATCCAAATACAAAACATAAAAATAAATAAACACAGAGTAAATTCCCAAATTATTCCATCATTAAA
AGATACGAGGCGCGTGTAAGTTACAGGCAAGCGATCCGTCCCGAGCGGCCGCGTGTTACAACCAATTAAC
CAATTCTGATTAGAAAAACTCATCGAGCATCAAATGAAACTGCAATTTATTCATATCAGGATTATCAATA
CCATATTTTTGAAAAAGCCGTTTCTGTAATGAAGGAGAAAACTCACCGAGGCAGTTCCATAGGATGGCAA
GATCCTGGTATCGGTCTGCGATTCCGACTCGTCCAACATCAATACAACCTATTAATTTCCCCTCGTCAAA
AATAAGGTTATCAAGTGAGAAATCACCATGAGTGACGACTGAATCCGGTGAGAATGGCAAAAGCTTATGC
ATTTCTTTCCAGACTTGTTCAACAGGCCAGCCATTACGCTCGTCATCAAAATCACTCGCATCAACCAAAC
CGTTATTCATTCGTGATTGCGCCTGAGCGAGGCGAAATACGCGATCGCTGTTAAAAGGACAATTACAAAC
AGGAATCGAATGCAACCGGCGCAGGAACACTGCCAGCGCATCAACAATATTTTCACCTGAATCAGGATAT
TCTTCTAATACCTGGAATGCTGTTTTCCCGGGGATCGCAGTGGTGAGTAACCATGCATCATCAGGAGTAC
GGATAAAATGCTTGATGGTCGGAAGAGGCATAAATTCCGTCAGCCAGTTTAGTCTGACCATCTCATCTGT
AACATCATTGGCAACGCTACCTTTGCCATGTTTCAGAAACAACTCTGGCGCATCGGGCTTCCCATACAAT
CGATAGATTGTCGCACCTGATTGCCCGACATTATCGCGAGCCCATTTATACCCATATAAATCAGCATCCA
TGTTGGAATTTAATCGCGGCCTGGAGCAAGACGTTTCCCGTTGAATATGGCTCATAACACCCCTTGTATT
ACTGTTTATGTAAGCAGACAGTTTTATTGTTCATGATGATATATTTTTATCTTGTGCAATGTAACATCAG
AGATTTTGAGACACAACGTGGCTTTGTTGAATAAATCGAACTTTTGCTGAGTTGAAGGATCAGTCATGAC
CAAAATCCCTTAACGTGAGTTTTCGTTCCACTGAGCGTCAGACCCCGTAGAAAAGATCAAAGGATCTTCT
TGAGATCCTTTTTTTCTGCGCGTAATCTGCTGCTTGCAAACAAAAAAACCACCGCTACCAGCGGTGGTTT
GTTTGCCGGATCAAGAGCTACCAACTCTTTTTCCGAAGGTAACTGGCTTCAGCAGAGCGCAGATACCAAA
TACTGTTCTTCTAGTGTAGCCGTAGTTAGGCCACCACTTCAAGAACTCTGTAGCACCGCCTACATACCTC
GCTCTGCTAATCCTGTTACCAGTGGCTGCTGCCAGTGGCGATAAGTCGTGTCTTACCGGGTTGGACTCAA
GACGATAGTTACCGGATAAGGCGCAGCGGTCGGGCTGAACGGGGGGTTCGTGCACACAGCCCAGCTTGGA
GCGAACGACCTACACCGAACTGAGATACCTACAGCGTGAGCTATGAGAAAGCGCCACGCTTCCCGAAGGG
AGAAAGGCGGACAGGTATCCGGTAAGCGGCAGGGTCGGAACAGGAGAGCGCACGAGGGAGCTTCCAGGGG
GAAACGCCTGGTATCTTTATAGTCCTGTCGGGTTTCGCCACCTCTGACTTGAGCGTCGATTTTTGTGATG
CTCGTCAGGGGGGCGGAGCCTATGGAAAAACGCCAGCAACGCGGCCTTTTTACGGTTCCTGGCCTTTTGC
TGGCCTTTTGCTCACATGTTCTTTCCTGCGTTATCCCCTGATTCTGTGGATAACCGTGCGGCCGCCCCTG
AATTCGCATCTAGACTGATGAGACGTGGTAGAGCCACAAACAGCCGGTACAAGCAACGATCTCCAGGACC
ATCTGAATCATGCGCGGATGACACGAACTCACGACGGCGATCACAGACATTAACCCACAGTACAGACACT
GCGACAACGTGGCAATTCGTCGCAATACAACGCAGTTCGAGTTTA
